Addgene plasmid #71714: pET28a-MSP1D1delltaH5
Purpose: Membrane scaffold protein (MSP), helix 5 deletion
Depositing lab: Gerhard Wagner. Publication: Optimized phospholipid bilayer nanodiscs facilitate high-resolution structure determination of membrane proteins. Hagn F, Etzkorn M, Raschle T, Wagner G. J Am Chem Soc. 2013 Feb 6;135(5):1919-25. doi: 10.1021/ja310901f. Epub 2013 Jan 25. PubMed 23294159.
Backbone
  Vector backbone: pET28a
  Backbone manufacturer: Novagen
  Backbone size w/o insert (bp): 5300
  Total vector size (bp): 5816
  Vector type: Bacterial Expression
Growth in bacteria
  Bacterial resistance: Kanamycin, 50 μg/mL
  Growth temperature: 37°C
  Growth strain: DH5alpha
  Copy number: Low Copy
Gene/Insert
  Gene/Insert name: Apolipoprotein A1 (alt name: MSP)
  Species: H. sapiens (human)
  Insert size (bp): 543
  Entrez Gene: APOA1 (a.k.a. AMYLD3, HPALP2, apo(a))
  Tag / fusion protein: 6xHis (N terminal on insert); TEV site (N terminal on insert)
  Cloning method: Restriction Enzyme; 5′ cloning site NcoI (not destroyed); 3′ cloning site XhoI (not destroyed)
  Sequencing primers: 5′ T7 promotor; 3′ T7 terminator
Terms and licenses: Academic/Nonprofit Terms; Industry Terms: Not Available to Industry
How to cite: pET28a-MSP1D1delltaH5 was a gift from Gerhard Wagner (Addgene plasmid # 71714 ; http://n2t.net/addgene:71714 ; RRID:Addgene_71714)
