[The description below was written by a language model from this plasmid's Addgene catalogue record and pLannotate feature annotations shown in this document.]
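Description:
pET28a-MSP1D1delltaH5 is a bacterial expression plasmid of about 5.8 kb, built on the Novagen pET28a backbone, that produces a shortened membrane scaffold protein (MSP) derived from human apolipoprotein A1. It is maintained in E. coli through a ColE1/pBR322-type origin accompanied by the rop gene and bom region, consistent with its listing as low copy, and is selected with kanamycin via the aph(3')-Ia resistance gene. An f1 phage origin is also present. The annotated tetracycline-resistance fragments and the small predicted E. coli ORF are backbone remnants, not functional elements.

The insert, about 540 bp and cloned between NcoI and XhoI, sits in the standard pET cassette: a T7 promoter followed by a lac operator, the T7 gene 10 ribosome binding site and, downstream, the T7 terminator. A plasmid-borne lacI gene supplies repressor, so expression depends on a host providing T7 RNA polymerase and is induced with IPTG. The coding region begins with a 6xHis tag and a TEV protease cleavage site, allowing metal-affinity purification and subsequent tag removal, followed by the APOA1-derived MSP1D1 sequence lacking helix 5. The automated annotation matches this segment to the orangutan orthologue, but the catalogue gives the species as human. A vector-derived His-tag sequence is annotated downstream of the insert; the record lists only N-terminal tags and does not state whether this downstream sequence is translated.

The two sequence records (5,812 and 5,816 nt) carry the same features in the same order and differ mainly in their numbering start point. The associated work concerns optimized phospholipid bilayer nanodiscs for high-resolution structure determination of membrane proteins, where MSPs wrap around a lipid bilayer patch to form the disc.
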