Features (pLannotate 1.2.2; 21 found; start..end, strand, type, name):
    286..343     +  promoter       AmpR promoter (fragment): bla
    352..1167    -  CDS            KanR: aminoglycoside phosphotransferase; aph(3')-Ia; confers resistance to kanamycin in bacteria or G418 (Geneticin®) in eukaryotes
   1289..1877    +  rep_origin     ori: high-copy-number ColE1/pMB1/pBR322/pUC origin of replication
   2063..2202    -  misc_feature   bom: basis of mobility region from pBR322
   2304..2495    -  CDS            rop: Rop protein, which maintains plasmids at low copy number; rop
   2512..2892    +  CDS            YPB1_ECOLX: Protein predicted: Swiss-Prot protein existence level 4. From Escherichia coli.
   2964..3255    -  CDS            TcR (fragment): tetracycline efflux protein; tet; confers resistance to tetracycline
   3270..3291    -  protein_bind   CAP binding site: CAP binding activates transcription in the presence of cAMP. E. coli catabolite activator protein
   3304..4386    -  CDS            lacI: lac repressor; lacI; The lac repressor binds to the lac operator to inhibit transcription in E. coli. This inhibition can be relieved by adding lactose or isopropyl-β-D-thiogalactopyranoside (IPTG).
   4387..4464    -  promoter       lacI promoter: lacI
   4472..4751    -  CDS            TcR (fragment): tetracycline efflux protein; tet; confers resistance to tetracycline
   4773..4791    +  promoter       T7 promoter: promoter for bacteriophage T7 RNA polymerase
   4792..4816    +  protein_bind   lac operator: The lac repressor binds to the lac operator to inhibit transcription in E. coli. This inhibition can be relieved by adding lactose or isopropyl-β-D-thiogalactopyranoside (IPTG). lac repressor encoded by lacI
   4831..4853    +  RBS            RBS: efficient ribosome binding site from bacteriophage T7 gene 10 (Olins and Rangwala, 1989)
   4872..4890    +  CDS            capTEV™ (fragment): composite tag for in vivo biotinylation, TEV protease cleavage, and 6xHis tagging
   4890..4910    +  CDS            TEV site: tobacco etch virus (TEV) protease recognition and cleavage site
   4911..5411    +  CDS            APOA1 (fragment): APOA1_PONAB - Experimental evidence at protein level: Swiss-Prot protein existence level 1. Participates in the reverse transport of cholesterol from tissues to the liver for excretion by promoting cholesterol efflux from tissues and by acting as a cofactor for the lecithin cholesterol acyltransferase (LCAT). As part of the SPAP complex, activates spermatozoa motility (By similarity). From Pongo abelii (Sumatran orangutan) (Pongo pygmaeus abelii).
   5449..5466    +  CDS            9xHis (fragment): 9xHis affinity tag
   5476..5525    +  CDS            SET1 (fragment): solubility-enhancement tag derived from T7 phage gene 10B
   5533..5580    +  terminator     T7 terminator: transcription terminator for bacteriophage T7 RNA polymerase
   5617..233     +  rep_origin     f1 ori (across the origin) (sequence partly withheld): f1 bacteriophage origin of replication; arrow indicates direction of (+) strand synthesis
>Addgene plasmid #71714 | pET28a-MSP1D1delltaH5 | addgene full sequence | sequence record 446957 | Addgene NGS Result
[20 nt withheld, positions 1-20]
A
[49 nt withheld, positions 22-70]
CCTTTGACGTTGGAGTCCACGTTCTTT
[37 nt withheld, positions 98-134]
ACCCTATCTCGGTCTATTCTTTTGATTTATAAGGGATTTTGCCGATTTCGGCCTATTGGTTAAAAAATGA
GCTGATTTAACAAAAATTTAACGCGAATTTTAACAAAATATTAACGCTTACAATTTAGGTGGCACTTTTC
GGGGAAATGTGCGCGGAACCCCTATTTGTTTATTTTTCTAAATACATTCAAATATGTATCCGCTCATGAA
TTAATTCTTAGAAAAACTCATCGAGCATCAAATGAAACTGCAATTTATTCATATCAGGATTATCAATACC
ATATTTTTGAAAAAGCCGTTTCTGTAATGAAGGAGAAAACTCACCGAGGCAGTTCCATAGGATGGCAAGA
TCCTGGTATCGGTCTGCGATTCCGACTCGTCCAACATCAATACAACCTATTAATTTCCCCTCGTCAAAAA
TAAGGTTATCAAGTGAGAAATCACCATGAGTGACGACTGAATCCGGTGAGAATGGCAAAAGTTTATGCAT
TTCTTTCCAGACTTGTTCAACAGGCCAGCCATTACGCTCGTCATCAAAATCACTCGCATCAACCAAACCG
TTATTCATTCGTGATTGCGCCTGAGCGAGACGAAATACGCGATCGCTGTTAAAAGGACAATTACAAACAG
GAATCGAATGCAACCGGCGCAGGAACACTGCCAGCGCATCAACAATATTTTCACCTGAATCAGGATATTC
TTCTAATACCTGGAATGCTGTTTTCCCGGGGATCGCAGTGGTGAGTAACCATGCATCATCAGGAGTACGG
ATAAAATGCTTGATGGTCGGAAGAGGCATAAATTCCGTCAGCCAGTTTAGTCTGACCATCTCATCTGTAA
CATCATTGGCAACGCTACCTTTGCCATGTTTCAGAAACAACTCTGGCGCATCGGGCTTCCCATACAATCG
ATAGATTGTCGCACCTGATTGCCCGACATTATCGCGAGCCCATTTATACCCATATAAATCAGCATCCATG
TTGGAATTTAATCGCGGCCTAGAGCAAGACGTTTCCCGTTGAATATGGCTCATAACACCCCTTGTATTAC
TGTTTATGTAAGCAGACAGTTTTATTGTTCATGACCAAAATCCCTTAACGTGAGTTTTCGTTCCACTGAG
CGTCAGACCCCGTAGAAAAGATCAAAGGATCTTCTTGAGATCCTTTTTTTCTGCGCGTAATCTGCTGCTT
GCAAACAAAAAAACCACCGCTACCAGCGGTGGTTTGTTTGCCGGATCAAGAGCTACCAACTCTTTTTCCG
AAGGTAACTGGCTTCAGCAGAGCGCAGATACCAAATACTGTCCTTCTAGTGTAGCCGTAGTTAGGCCACC
ACTTCAAGAACTCTGTAGCACCGCCTACATACCTCGCTCTGCTAATCCTGTTACCAGTGGCTGCTGCCAG
TGGCGATAAGTCGTGTCTTACCGGGTTGGACTCAAGACGATAGTTACCGGATAAGGCGCAGCGGTCGGGC
TGAACGGGGGGTTCGTGCACACAGCCCAGCTTGGAGCGAACGACCTACACCGAACTGAGATACCTACAGC
GTGAGCTATGAGAAAGCGCCACGCTTCCCGAAGGGAGAAAGGCGGACAGGTATCCGGTAAGCGGCAGGGT
CGGAACAGGAGAGCGCACGAGGGAGCTTCCAGGGGGAAACGCCTGGTATCTTTATAGTCCTGTCGGGTTT
CGCCACCTCTGACTTGAGCGTCGATTTTTGTGATGCTCGTCAGGGGGGCGGAGCCTATGGAAAAACGCCA
GCAACGCGGCCTTTTTACGGTTCCTGGCCTTTTGCTGGCCTTTTGCTCACATGTTCTTTCCTGCGTTATC
CCCTGATTCTGTGGATAACCGTATTACCGCCTTTGAGTGAGCTGATACCGCTCGCCGCAGCCGAACGACC
GAGCGCAGCGAGTCAGTGAGCGAGGAAGCGGAAGAGCGCCTGATGCGGTATTTTCTCCTTACGCATCTGT
GCGGTATTTCACACCGCAATGGTGCACTCTCAGTACAATCTGCTCTGATGCCGCATAGTTAAGCCAGTAT
ACACTCCGCTATCGCTACGTGACTGGGTCATGGCTGCGCCCCGACACCCGCCAACACCCGCTGACGCGCC
CTGACGGGCTTGTCTGCTCCCGGCATCCGCTTACAGACAAGCTGTGACCGTCTCCGGGAGCTGCATGTGT
CAGAGGTTTTCACCGTCATCACCGAAACGCGCGAGGCAGCTGCGGTAAAGCTCATCAGCGTGGTCGTGAA
GCGATTCACAGATGTCTGCCTGTTCATCCGCGTCCAGCTCGTTGAGTTTCTCCAGAAGCGTTAATGTCTG
GCTTCTGATAAAGCGGGCCATGTTAAGGGCGGTTTTTTCCTGTTTGGTCACTGATGCCTCCGTGTAAGGG
GGATTTCTGTTCATGGGGGTAATGATACCGATGAAACGAGAGAGGATGCTCACGATACGGGTTACTGATG
ATGAACATGCCCGGTTACTGGAACGTTGTGAGGGTAAACAACTGGCGGTATGGATGCGGCGGGACCAGAG
AAAAATCACTCAGGGTCAATGCCAGCGCTTCGTTAATACAGATGTAGGTGTTCCACAGGGTAGCCAGCAG
CATCCTGCGATGCAGATCCGGAACATAATGGTGCAGGGCGCTGACTTCCGCGTTTCCAGACTTTACGAAA
CACGGAAACCGAAGACCATTCATGTTGTTGCTCAGGTCGCAGACGTTTTGCAGCAGCAGTCGCTTCACGT
TCGCTCGCGTATCGGTGATTCATTCTGCTAACCAGTAAGGCAACCCCGCCAGCCTAGCCGGGTCCTCAAC
GACAGGAGCACGATCATGCGCACCCGTGGGGCCGCCATGCCGGCGATAATGGCCTGCTTCTCGCCGAAAC
GTTTGGTGGCGGGACCAGTGACGAAGGCTTGAGCGAGGGCGTGCAAGATTCCGAATACCGCAAGCGACAG
GCCGATCATCGTCGCGCTCCAGCGAAAGCGGTCCTCGCCGAAAATGACCCAGAGCGCTGCCGGCACCTGT
CCTACGAGTTGCATGATAAAGAAGACAGTCATAAGTGCGGCGACGATAGTCATGCCCCGCGCCCACCGGA
AGGAGCTGACTGGGTTGAAGGCTCTCAAGGGCATCGGTCGAGATCCCGGTGCCTAATGAGTGAGCTAACT
TACATTAATTGCGTTGCGCTCACTGCCCGCTTTCCAGTCGGGAAACCTGTCGTGCCAGCTGCATTAATGA
ATCGGCCAACGCGCGGGGAGAGGCGGTTTGCGTATTGGGCGCCAGGGTGGTTTTTCTTTTCACCAGTGAG
ACGGGCAACAGCTGATTGCCCTTCACCGCCTGGCCCTGAGAGAGTTGCAGCAAGCGGTCCACGCTGGTTT
GCCCCAGCAGGCGAAAATCCTGTTTGATGGTGGTTAACGGCGGGATATAACATGAGCTGTCTTCGGTATC
GTCGTATCCCACTACCGAGATATCCGCACCAACGCGCAGCCCGGACTCGGTAATGGCGCGCATTGCGCCC
AGCGCCATCTGATCGTTGGCAACCAGCATCGCAGTGGGAACGATGCCCTCATTCAGCATTTGCATGGTTT
GTTGAAAACCGGACATGGCACTCCAGTCGCCTTCCCGTTCCGCTATCGGCTGAATTTGATTGCGAGTGAG
ATATTTATGCCAGCCAGCCAGACGCAGACGCGCCGAGACAGAACTTAATGGGCCCGCTAACAGCGCGATT
TGCTGGTGACCCAATGCGACCAGATGCTCCACGCCCAGTCGCGTACCGTCTTCATGGGAGAAAATAATAC
TGTTGATGGGTGTCTGGTCAGAGACATCAAGAAATAACGCCGGAACATTAGTGCAGGCAGCTTCCACAGC
AATGGCATCCTGGTCATCCAGCGGATAGTTAATGATCAGCCCACTGACGCGTTGCGCGAGAAGATTGTGC
ACCGCCGCTTTACAGGCTTCGACGCCGCTTCGTTCTACCATCGACACCACCACGCTGGCACCCAGTTGAT
CGGCGCGAGATTTAATCGCCGCGACAATTTGCGACGGCGCGTGCAGGGCCAGACTGGAGGTGGCAACGCC
AATCAGCAACGACTGTTTGCCCGCCAGTTGTTGTGCCACGCGGTTGGGAATGTAATTCAGCTCCGCCATC
GCCGCTTCCACTTTTTCCCGCGTTTTCGCAGAAACGTGGCTGGCCTGGTTCACCACGCGGGAAACGGTCT
GATAAGAGACACCGGCATACTCTGCGACATCGTATAACGTTACTGGTTTCACATTCACCACCCTGAATTG
ACTCTCTTCCGGGCGCTATCATGCCATACCGCGAAAGGTTTTGCGCCATTCGATGGTGTCCGGGATCTCG
ACGCTCTCCCTTATGCGACTCCTGCATTAGGAAGCAGCCCAGTAGTAGGTTGAGGCCGTTGAGCACCGCC
GCCGCAAGGAATGGTGCATGCAAGGAGATGGCGCCCAACAGTCCCCCGGCCACGGGGCCTGCCACCATAC
CCACGCCGAAACAAGCGCTCATGAGCCCGAAGTGGCGAGCCCGATCTTCCCCATCGGTGATGTCGGCGAT
ATAGGCGCCAGCAACCGCACCTGTGGCGCCGGTGATGCCGGCCACGATGCGTCCGGCGTAGAGGATCGAG
ATCTCGATCCCGCGAAATTAATACGACTCACTATAGGGGAATTGTGAGCGGATAACAATTCCCCTCTAGA
AATAATTTTGTTTAACTTTAAGAAGGAGATATACCATGGGCAGCAGCCATCATCATCATCATCATGAAAA
CCTGTATTTTCAGGGCAGCACCTTTAGCAAACTGCGTGAACAGCTGGGCCCGGTGACCCAGGAATTTTGG
GATAACCTGGAAAAAGAAACCGAAGGCCTGCGTCAGGAAATGAGCAAAGATCTGGAAGAGGTGAAAGCGA
AAGTGCAGCCGTATCTGGATGACTTTCAGAAAAAATGGCAGGAAGAGATGGAACTGTATCGTCAGAAAGT
GGAACCGCTGGGCGAAGAGATGCGTGATCGTGCGCGTGCGCATGTGGATGCGCTGCGTACCCATCTGGCG
CCGTATAGCGATGAACTGCGTCAGCGTCTGGCGGCCCGTCTGGAAGCGCTGAAAGAAAACGGCGGTGCGC
GTCTGGCGGAATATCATGCGAAAGCGACCGAACATCTGAGCACCCTGAGCGAAAAAGCGAAACCGGCGCT
GGAAGATCTGCGTCAGGGCCTGCTGCCGGTGCTGGAAAGCTTTAAAGTGAGCTTTCTGAGCGCGCTGGAA
GAGTATACCAAAAAACTGAACACCCAGTAAGAGCTCCGTCGACAAGCTTGCGGCCGCACTCGAGCACCAC
CACCACCACCACTGAGATCCGGCTGCTAACAAAGCCCGAAAGGAAGCTGAGTTGGCTGCTGCCACCGCTG
AGCAATAACTAGCATAACCCCTTGGGGCCTCTAAACGGGTCTTGAGGGGTTTTTTGCTGAAAGGAGGAAC
TATATCCGGATTGGCGAATGGG
[124 nt withheld, positions 5617-5740]
C
[71 nt withheld, positions 5742-5812]
