Features (pLannotate 1.2.2; 21 found; start..end, strand, type, name):
     12..467     +  rep_origin     f1 ori (sequence partly withheld): f1 bacteriophage origin of replication; arrow indicates direction of (+) strand synthesis
    494..551     +  promoter       AmpR promoter (fragment): bla
    560..1375    -  CDS            KanR: aminoglycoside phosphotransferase; aph(3')-Ia; confers resistance to kanamycin in bacteria or G418 (Geneticin®) in eukaryotes
   1497..2085    +  rep_origin     ori: high-copy-number ColE1/pMB1/pBR322/pUC origin of replication
   2271..2413    -  misc_feature   bom: basis of mobility region from pBR322
   2515..2706    -  CDS            rop: Rop protein, which maintains plasmids at low copy number; rop
   2723..3103    +  CDS            YPB1_ECOLX: Protein predicted: Swiss-Prot protein existence level 4. From Escherichia coli.
   3175..3466    -  CDS            TcR (fragment): tetracycline efflux protein; tet; confers resistance to tetracycline
   3481..3502    -  protein_bind   CAP binding site: CAP binding activates transcription in the presence of cAMP. E. coli catabolite activator protein
   3515..4597    -  CDS            lacI: lac repressor; lacI; The lac repressor binds to the lac operator to inhibit transcription in E. coli. This inhibition can be relieved by adding lactose or isopropyl-β-D-thiogalactopyranoside (IPTG).
   4598..4675    -  promoter       lacI promoter: lacI
   4683..4962    -  CDS            TcR (fragment): tetracycline efflux protein; tet; confers resistance to tetracycline
   4984..5002    +  promoter       T7 promoter: promoter for bacteriophage T7 RNA polymerase
   5003..5027    +  protein_bind   lac operator: The lac repressor binds to the lac operator to inhibit transcription in E. coli. This inhibition can be relieved by adding lactose or isopropyl-β-D-thiogalactopyranoside (IPTG). lac repressor encoded by lacI
   5042..5064    +  RBS            RBS: efficient ribosome binding site from bacteriophage T7 gene 10 (Olins and Rangwala, 1989)
   5083..5101    +  CDS            capTEV™ (fragment): composite tag for in vivo biotinylation, TEV protease cleavage, and 6xHis tagging
   5101..5121    +  CDS            TEV site: tobacco etch virus (TEV) protease recognition and cleavage site
   5122..5622    +  CDS            APOA1 (fragment): APOA1_PONAB - Experimental evidence at protein level: Swiss-Prot protein existence level 1. Participates in the reverse transport of cholesterol from tissues to the liver for excretion by promoting cholesterol efflux from tissues and by acting as a cofactor for the lecithin cholesterol acyltransferase (LCAT). As part of the SPAP complex, activates spermatozoa motility (By similarity). From Pongo abelii (Sumatran orangutan) (Pongo pygmaeus abelii).
   5660..5677    +  CDS            9xHis (fragment): 9xHis affinity tag
   5687..5736    +  CDS            SET1 (fragment): solubility-enhancement tag derived from T7 phage gene 10B
   5744..5791    +  terminator     T7 terminator: transcription terminator for bacteriophage T7 RNA polymerase
>Addgene plasmid #71714 | pET28a-MSP1D1delltaH5 | analyzer sequence | sequence record 132810
TGGCGAATGGG
[124 nt withheld, positions 12-135]
C
[91 nt withheld, positions 137-227]
A
[49 nt withheld, positions 229-277]
CCTTTGACGTTGGAGTCCACGTTCTTT
[37 nt withheld, positions 305-341]
ACCCTATCTCGGTCTATTCTTTTGATTTATAAGGGATTTTGCCGATTTCGGCCTATTGGTTAAAAAATGA
GCTGATTTAACAAAAATTTAACGCGAATTTTAACAAAATATTAACGTTTACAATTTCAGGTGGCACTTTT
CGGGGAAATGTGCGCGGAACCCCTATTTGTTTATTTTTCTAAATACATTCAAATATGTATCCGCTCATGA
ATTAATTCTTAGAAAAACTCATCGAGCATCAAATGAAACTGCAATTTATTCATATCAGGATTATCAATAC
CATATTTTTGAAAAAGCCGTTTCTGTAATGAAGGAGAAAACTCACCGAGGCAGTTCCATAGGATGGCAAG
ATCCTGGTATCGGTCTGCGATTCCGACTCGTCCAACATCAATACAACCTATTAATTTCCCCTCGTCAAAA
ATAAGGTTATCAAGTGAGAAATCACCATGAGTGACGACTGAATCCGGTGAGAATGGCAAAAGTTTATGCA
TTTCTTTCCAGACTTGTTCAACAGGCCAGCCATTACGCTCGTCATCAAAATCACTCGCATCAACCAAACC
GTTATTCATTCGTGATTGCGCCTGAGCGAGACGAAATACGCGATCGCTGTTAAAAGGACAATTACAAACA
GGAATCGAATGCAACCGGCGCAGGAACACTGCCAGCGCATCAACAATATTTTCACCTGAATCAGGATATT
CTTCTAATACCTGGAATGCTGTTTTCCCGGGGATCGCAGTGGTGAGTAACCATGCATCATCAGGAGTACG
GATAAAATGCTTGATGGTCGGAAGAGGCATAAATTCCGTCAGCCAGTTTAGTCTGACCATCTCATCTGTA
ACATCATTGGCAACGCTACCTTTGCCATGTTTCAGAAACAACTCTGGCGCATCGGGCTTCCCATACAATC
GATAGATTGTCGCACCTGATTGCCCGACATTATCGCGAGCCCATTTATACCCATATAAATCAGCATCCAT
GTTGGAATTTAATCGCGGCCTAGAGCAAGACGTTTCCCGTTGAATATGGCTCATAACACCCCTTGTATTA
CTGTTTATGTAAGCAGACAGTTTTATTGTTCATGACCAAAATCCCTTAACGTGAGTTTTCGTTCCACTGA
GCGTCAGACCCCGTAGAAAAGATCAAAGGATCTTCTTGAGATCCTTTTTTTCTGCGCGTAATCTGCTGCT
TGCAAACAAAAAAACCACCGCTACCAGCGGTGGTTTGTTTGCCGGATCAAGAGCTACCAACTCTTTTTCC
GAAGGTAACTGGCTTCAGCAGAGCGCAGATACCAAATACTGTCCTTCTAGTGTAGCCGTAGTTAGGCCAC
CACTTCAAGAACTCTGTAGCACCGCCTACATACCTCGCTCTGCTAATCCTGTTACCAGTGGCTGCTGCCA
GTGGCGATAAGTCGTGTCTTACCGGGTTGGACTCAAGACGATAGTTACCGGATAAGGCGCAGCGGTCGGG
CTGAACGGGGGGTTCGTGCACACAGCCCAGCTTGGAGCGAACGACCTACACCGAACTGAGATACCTACAG
CGTGAGCTATGAGAAAGCGCCACGCTTCCCGAAGGGAGAAAGGCGGACAGGTATCCGGTAAGCGGCAGGG
TCGGAACAGGAGAGCGCACGAGGGAGCTTCCAGGGGGAAACGCCTGGTATCTTTATAGTCCTGTCGGGTT
TCGCCACCTCTGACTTGAGCGTCGATTTTTGTGATGCTCGTCAGGGGGGCGGAGCCTATGGAAAAACGCC
AGCAACGCGGCCTTTTTACGGTTCCTGGCCTTTTGCTGGCCTTTTGCTCACATGTTCTTTCCTGCGTTAT
CCCCTGATTCTGTGGATAACCGTATTACCGCCTTTGAGTGAGCTGATACCGCTCGCCGCAGCCGAACGAC
CGAGCGCAGCGAGTCAGTGAGCGAGGAAGCGGAAGAGCGCCTGATGCGGTATTTTCTCCTTACGCATCTG
TGCGGTATTTCACACCGCATATATGGTGCACTCTCAGTACAATCTGCTCTGATGCCGCATAGTTAAGCCA
GTATACACTCCGCTATCGCTACGTGACTGGGTCATGGCTGCGCCCCGACACCCGCCAACACCCGCTGACG
CGCCCTGACGGGCTTGTCTGCTCCCGGCATCCGCTTACAGACAAGCTGTGACCGTCTCCGGGAGCTGCAT
GTGTCAGAGGTTTTCACCGTCATCACCGAAACGCGCGAGGCAGCTGCGGTAAAGCTCATCAGCGTGGTCG
TGAAGCGATTCACAGATGTCTGCCTGTTCATCCGCGTCCAGCTCGTTGAGTTTCTCCAGAAGCGTTAATG
TCTGGCTTCTGATAAAGCGGGCCATGTTAAGGGCGGTTTTTTCCTGTTTGGTCACTGATGCCTCCGTGTA
AGGGGGATTTCTGTTCATGGGGGTAATGATACCGATGAAACGAGAGAGGATGCTCACGATACGGGTTACT
GATGATGAACATGCCCGGTTACTGGAACGTTGTGAGGGTAAACAACTGGCGGTATGGATGCGGCGGGACC
AGAGAAAAATCACTCAGGGTCAATGCCAGCGCTTCGTTAATACAGATGTAGGTGTTCCACAGGGTAGCCA
GCAGCATCCTGCGATGCAGATCCGGAACATAATGGTGCAGGGCGCTGACTTCCGCGTTTCCAGACTTTAC
GAAACACGGAAACCGAAGACCATTCATGTTGTTGCTCAGGTCGCAGACGTTTTGCAGCAGCAGTCGCTTC
ACGTTCGCTCGCGTATCGGTGATTCATTCTGCTAACCAGTAAGGCAACCCCGCCAGCCTAGCCGGGTCCT
CAACGACAGGAGCACGATCATGCGCACCCGTGGGGCCGCCATGCCGGCGATAATGGCCTGCTTCTCGCCG
AAACGTTTGGTGGCGGGACCAGTGACGAAGGCTTGAGCGAGGGCGTGCAAGATTCCGAATACCGCAAGCG
ACAGGCCGATCATCGTCGCGCTCCAGCGAAAGCGGTCCTCGCCGAAAATGACCCAGAGCGCTGCCGGCAC
CTGTCCTACGAGTTGCATGATAAAGAAGACAGTCATAAGTGCGGCGACGATAGTCATGCCCCGCGCCCAC
CGGAAGGAGCTGACTGGGTTGAAGGCTCTCAAGGGCATCGGTCGAGATCCCGGTGCCTAATGAGTGAGCT
AACTTACATTAATTGCGTTGCGCTCACTGCCCGCTTTCCAGTCGGGAAACCTGTCGTGCCAGCTGCATTA
ATGAATCGGCCAACGCGCGGGGAGAGGCGGTTTGCGTATTGGGCGCCAGGGTGGTTTTTCTTTTCACCAG
TGAGACGGGCAACAGCTGATTGCCCTTCACCGCCTGGCCCTGAGAGAGTTGCAGCAAGCGGTCCACGCTG
GTTTGCCCCAGCAGGCGAAAATCCTGTTTGATGGTGGTTAACGGCGGGATATAACATGAGCTGTCTTCGG
TATCGTCGTATCCCACTACCGAGATATCCGCACCAACGCGCAGCCCGGACTCGGTAATGGCGCGCATTGC
GCCCAGCGCCATCTGATCGTTGGCAACCAGCATCGCAGTGGGAACGATGCCCTCATTCAGCATTTGCATG
GTTTGTTGAAAACCGGACATGGCACTCCAGTCGCCTTCCCGTTCCGCTATCGGCTGAATTTGATTGCGAG
TGAGATATTTATGCCAGCCAGCCAGACGCAGACGCGCCGAGACAGAACTTAATGGGCCCGCTAACAGCGC
GATTTGCTGGTGACCCAATGCGACCAGATGCTCCACGCCCAGTCGCGTACCGTCTTCATGGGAGAAAATA
ATACTGTTGATGGGTGTCTGGTCAGAGACATCAAGAAATAACGCCGGAACATTAGTGCAGGCAGCTTCCA
CAGCAATGGCATCCTGGTCATCCAGCGGATAGTTAATGATCAGCCCACTGACGCGTTGCGCGAGAAGATT
GTGCACCGCCGCTTTACAGGCTTCGACGCCGCTTCGTTCTACCATCGACACCACCACGCTGGCACCCAGT
TGATCGGCGCGAGATTTAATCGCCGCGACAATTTGCGACGGCGCGTGCAGGGCCAGACTGGAGGTGGCAA
CGCCAATCAGCAACGACTGTTTGCCCGCCAGTTGTTGTGCCACGCGGTTGGGAATGTAATTCAGCTCCGC
CATCGCCGCTTCCACTTTTTCCCGCGTTTTCGCAGAAACGTGGCTGGCCTGGTTCACCACGCGGGAAACG
GTCTGATAAGAGACACCGGCATACTCTGCGACATCGTATAACGTTACTGGTTTCACATTCACCACCCTGA
ATTGACTCTCTTCCGGGCGCTATCATGCCATACCGCGAAAGGTTTTGCGCCATTCGATGGTGTCCGGGAT
CTCGACGCTCTCCCTTATGCGACTCCTGCATTAGGAAGCAGCCCAGTAGTAGGTTGAGGCCGTTGAGCAC
CGCCGCCGCAAGGAATGGTGCATGCAAGGAGATGGCGCCCAACAGTCCCCCGGCCACGGGGCCTGCCACC
ATACCCACGCCGAAACAAGCGCTCATGAGCCCGAAGTGGCGAGCCCGATCTTCCCCATCGGTGATGTCGG
CGATATAGGCGCCAGCAACCGCACCTGTGGCGCCGGTGATGCCGGCCACGATGCGTCCGGCGTAGAGGAT
CGAGATCTCGATCCCGCGAAATTAATACGACTCACTATAGGGGAATTGTGAGCGGATAACAATTCCCCTC
TAGAAATAATTTTGTTTAACTTTAAGAAGGAGATATACCATGGGCAGCAGCCATCATCATCATCATCATG
AAAACCTGTATTTTCAGGGCAGCACCTTTAGCAAACTGCGTGAACAGCTGGGCCCGGTGACCCAGGAATT
TTGGGATAACCTGGAAAAAGAAACCGAAGGCCTGCGTCAGGAAATGAGCAAAGATCTGGAAGAGGTGAAA
GCGAAAGTGCAGCCGTATCTGGATGACTTTCAGAAAAAATGGCAGGAAGAGATGGAACTGTATCGTCAGA
AAGTGGAACCGCTGGGCGAAGAGATGCGTGATCGTGCGCGTGCGCATGTGGATGCGCTGCGTACCCATCT
GGCGCCGTATAGCGATGAACTGCGTCAGCGTCTGGCGGCCCGTCTGGAAGCGCTGAAAGAAAACGGCGGT
GCGCGTCTGGCGGAATATCATGCGAAAGCGACCGAACATCTGAGCACCCTGAGCGAAAAAGCGAAACCGG
CGCTGGAAGATCTGCGTCAGGGCCTGCTGCCGGTGCTGGAAAGCTTTAAAGTGAGCTTTCTGAGCGCGCT
GGAAGAGTATACCAAAAAACTGAACACCCAGTAAGAGCTCCGTCGACAAGCTTGCGGCCGCACTCGAGCA
CCACCACCACCACCACTGAGATCCGGCTGCTAACAAAGCCCGAAAGGAAGCTGAGTTGGCTGCTGCCACC
GCTGAGCAATAACTAGCATAACCCCTTGGGGCCTCTAAACGGGTCTTGAGGGGTTTTTTGCTGAAAGGAG
GAACTATATCCGGAT
