>Addgene plasmid #71714 | pET28a-MSP1D1delltaH5 | addgene partial sequence | sequence record 132805 | T7 5'-TAATACGACTCACTATAGGG-3'
TTCCCCTCTAGAAATAATTTTGTTTAACTTTAAGAAGGAGATATACCATGGGCAGCAGCCATCATCATCA
TCATCATGAAAACCTGTATTTTCAGGGCAGCACCTTTAGCAAACTGCGTGAACAGCTGGGCCCGGTGACC
CAGGAATTTTGGGATAACCTGGAAAAAGAAACCGAAGGCCTGCGTCAGGAAATGAGCAAAGATCTGGAAG
AGGTGAAAGCGAAAGTGCAGCCGTATCTGGATGACTTTCAGAAAAAATGGCAGGAAGAGATGGAACTGTA
TCGTCAGAAAGTGGAACCGCTGGGCGAAGAGATGCGTGATCGTGCGCGTGCGCATGTGGATGCGCTGCGT
ACCCATCTGGCGCCGTATAGCGATGAACTGCGTCAGCGTCTGGCGGCCCGTCTGGAAGCGCTGAAAGAAA
ACGGCGGTGCGCGTCTGGCGGAATATCATGCGAAAGCGACCGAACATCTGAGCACCCTGAGCGAAAAAGC
GAAACCGGCGCTGGAAGATCTGCGTCAGGGCCTGCTGCCGGTGCTGGAAAGCTTTAAAGTGAGCTTTCTG
AGCGCGCTGGAAGAGTATACCAAAAAACTGAACACCCAGTAAGAGCTCCGTCGACAAGCTTGCGGCCGCA
CTCGAGCACCACCACCACCACCACTGAGATCCGGCTGCTAACAAAGCCCGAAAGGAAGCTGAGTTGGCTG
CTGCCACCGCTGAGCAATAACTAGCATAACCCCTTGGGGCCTCTAAACGGGTCTTGAGGGGTTTTTTGCT
GAAAGGAGGAACTATATCCGGATTGGCGAATGGG
[124 nt withheld, positions 805-928]
C
[91 nt withheld, positions 930-1020]
AGGGTGATGGTTC
