>Addgene plasmid #71714 | pET28a-MSP1D1delltaH5 | addgene partial sequence | sequence record 132806 | T7term 5'-GCTAGTTATTGCTCAGCGG-3'
TCCTTTCGGGCTTTGTTAGCAGCCGGATCTCAGTGGTGGTGGTGGTGGTGCTCGAGTGCGGCCGCAAGCT
TGTCGACGGAGCTCTTACTGGGTGTTCAGTTTTTTGGTATACTCTTCCAGCGCGCTCAGAAAGCTCACTT
TAAAGCTTTCCAGCACCGGCAGCAGGCCCTGACGCAGATCTTCCAGCGCCGGTTTCGCTTTTTCGCTCAG
GGTGCTCAGATGTTCGGTCGCTTTCGCATGATATTCCGCCAGACGCGCACCGCCGTTTTCTTTCAGCGCT
TCCAGACGGGCCGCCAGACGCTGACGCAGTTCATCGCTATACGGCGCCAGATGGGTACGCAGCGCATCCA
CATGCGCACGCGCACGATCACGCATCTCTTCGCCCAGCGGTTCCACTTTCTGACGATACAGTTCCATCTC
TTCCTGCCATTTTTTCTGAAAGTCATCCAGATACGGCTGCACTTTCGCTTTCACCTCTTCCAGATCTTTG
CTCATTTCCTGACGCAGGCCTTCGGTTTCTTTTTCCAGGTTATCCCAAAATTCCTGGGTCACCGGGCCCA
GCTGTTCACGCAGTTTGCTAAAGGTGCTGCCCTGAAAATACAGGTTTTCATGATGATGATGATGATGGCT
GCTGCCCATGGTATATCTCCTTCTTAAAGTTAAACAAAATTATTTCTAGAGGGGAATTGTTATCCGCTCA
CAATTCCCCTATAGTGAGTCGTATTAATTTCGCGGGATCGAGATCTCGATCCTCTACGCCGGACGCATCG
TGGCCGGCATCACCGGCGCCACAGGTGCGGTTGCTGGCGCCTATATCGCCGACATCACCGATGGGGAAGA
TCGGGCTCGCCACTTCGGGCTCATGAGCGCTTGTTTCGGCGTGGGTATGGTGGCAGGCCCCGTGGCCGGG
GGACTGTTGGGCGCCATCTCCTTGCATGCACCATTCCTTGCGGCGGCGGTGCTCAACGGCCTCAACCTAC
TACTGGGCTGCTTCCTAATGCAGGAGTCGCATAAGGGAGAGCGTCGAGATCCCG
